>Addgene plasmid #22271 | pQCXIN X2/shp16 (w415-1) | depositor full sequence | sequence record 10210 | Author sequence
TCCGCGTTACATAACTTACGGTAAATGGCCCGCCTGGCTGACCGCCCAACGACCCCCGCCCATTGACGTC
AATAATGACGTATGTTCCCATAGTAACGCCAATAGGGACTTTCCATTGACGTCAATGGGTGGAGTATTTA
CGGTAAACTGCCCACTTGGCAGTACATCAAGTGTATCATATGCCAAGTACGCCCCCTATTGACGTCAATG
ACGGTAAATGGCCCGCCTGGCATTATGCCCAGTACATGACCTTATGGGACTTTCCTACTTGGCAGTACAT
CTACGTATTAGTCATCGCTATTACCATGGTGATGCGGTTTTGGCAGTACATCAATGGGCGTGGATAGCGG
TTTGACTCACGGGGATTTCCAAGTCTCCACCCCATTGACGTCAATGGGAGTTTGTTTTGGCACCAAAATC
AACGGGACTTTCCAAAATGTCGTAACAACTCCGCCCCATTGACGCAAATGGGCGGTAGGCGTGTACGGTG
GGAGGTCTATATAAGCAGAGCTCAATAAAAGAGCCCACAACCCCTCACTCGGCGCGCCAGTCTTCCGATA
GACTGCGTCGCCCGGGTACCCGTATTCCCAATAAAGCCTCTTGCTGTTTGCATCCGAATCGTGGTCTCGC
TGTTCCTTGGGAGGGTCTCCTCTGAGTGATTGACTACCCACGACGGGGGTCTTTCATTTGGGGGCTCGTC
CGGGATTTGGAGACCCCTGCCCAGGGACCACCGACCCACCACCGGGAGGTAAGCTGGCCAGCAACTTATC
TGTGTCTGTCCGATTGTCTAGTGTCTATGTTTGATGTTATGCGCCTGCGTCTGTACTAGTTAGCTAACTA
GCTCTGTATCTGGCGGACCCGTGGTGGAACTGACGAGTTCTGAACACCCGGCCGCAACCCTGGGAGACGT
CCCAGGGACTTTGGGGGCCGTTTTTGTGGCCCGACCTGAGGAAGGGAGTCGATGTGGAATCCGACCCCGT
CAGGATATGTGGTTCTGGTAGGAGACGAGAACCTAAAACAGTTCCCGCCTCCGTCTGAATTTTTGCTTTC
GGTTTGGAACCGAAGCCGCGCGTCTTGTCTGCTGCAGCGCTGCAGCATCGTTCTGTGTTGTCTCTGTCTG
ACTGTGTTTCTGTATTTGTCTGAAAATTAGGGCCAGACTGTTACCACTCCCTTAAGTTTGACCTTAGGTC
ACTGGAAAGATGTCGAGCGGATCGCTCACAACCAGTCGGTAGATGTCAAGAAGAGACGTTGGGTTACCTT
CTGCTCTGCAGAATGGCCAACCTTTAACGTCGGATGGCCGCGAGACGGCACCTTTAACCGAGACCTCATC
ACCCAGGTTAAGATCAAGGTCTTTTCACCTGGCCCGCATGGACACCCAGACCAGGTCCCCTACATCGTGA
CCTGGGAAGCCTTGGCTTTTGACCCCCCTCCCTGGGTCAAGCCCTTTGTACACCCTAAGCCTCCGCCTCC
TCTTCCTCCATCCGCCCCGTCTCTCCCCCTTGAACCTCCTCGTTCGACCCCGCCTCGATCCTCCCTTTAT
CCAGCCCTCACTCCTTCTCTAGGCGCCGGAATTGAAGATCTGGGGGATCGATCCTCTAGAGTCCGTTACA
TAACTTACGGTAAATGGCCCGCCTGGCTGACCGCCCAACGACCCCCGCCCATTGACGTCAATAATGACGT
ATGTTCCCATAGTAACGCCAATAGGGACTTTCCATTGACGTCAATGGGTGGAGTATTTACGGTAAACTGC
CCACTTGGCAGTACATCAAGTGTATCATATGCCAAGTACGCCCCCTATTGACGTCAATGACGGTAAATGG
CCCGCCTGGCATTATGCCCAGTACATGACCTTATGGGACTTTCCTACTTGGCAGTACATCTACGTATTAG
TCATCGCTATTACCATGGTGATGCGGTTTTGGCAGTACATCAATGGGCGTGAATAGCGGTTTGACTCACG
GGGATTTCCAAGTCTCCACCCCATTGACGTCAATGGGAGTTTGTTTTGGCACCAAAATCAACGGGACTTT
CCAAAATGTCGTAACAACTCCGCCCCATTGACGCAAATGGGCGGTAGGCGTGTACGGTGGGAGGTCTATA
TAAGCAGAGCTCGTTTAGTGAACCGTCAGATCGCCTGGAGACGCCATCCACGCTGTTTTGACCTCCATAG
AAGACACCGGGACCGATCCAGCCTCCGCGGCCGGGAACGGTGCATTGGAACGCTGCAGGAATTGATCCGC
GGCCGCACCGGTAGGCCTCGTACGCTTAATTAACGGATCCGGAATTCCGCCCCTCTCCCTCCCCCCCCCC
TAACGTTACTGGCCGAAGCCGCTTGGAATAAGGCCGGTGTGCGTTTGTCTATATGTTATTTTCCACCATA
TTGCCGTCTTTTGGCAATGTGAGGGCCCGGAAACCTGGCCCTGTCTTCTTGACGAGCATTCCTAGGGGTC
TTTCCCCTCTCGCCAAAGGAATGCAAGGTCTGTTGAATGTCGTGAAGGAAGCAGTTCCTCTGGAAGCTTC
TTGAAGACAAACAACGTCTGTAGCGACCCTTTGCAGGCAGCGGAACCCCCCACCTGGCGACAGGTGCCTC
TGCGGCCAAAAGCCACGTGTATAAGATACACCTGCAAAGGCGGCACAACCCCAGTGCCACGTTGTGAGTT
GGATAGTTGTGGAAAGAGTCAAATGGCTCTCCTCAAGCGTATTCAACAAGGGGCTGAAGGATGCCCAGAA
GGTACCCCATTGTATGGGATCTGATCTGGGGCCTCGGTGCACATGCTTTACATGTGTTTAGTCGAGGTTA
AAAAACGTCTAGGCCCCCCGAACCACGGGGACGTGGTTTTCCTTTGAAAAACACGATGATAAGCTTGCCA
CAACCATGGCTGAACAAGATGGATTGCACGCAGGTTCTCCGGCCGCTTGGGTGGAGAGGCTATTCGGCTA
TGACTGGGCACAACAGACAATCGGCTGCTCTGATGCCGCCGTGTTCCGGCTGTCAGCGCAGGGGCGCCCG
GTTCTTTTTGTCAAGACCGACCTGTCCGGTGCCCTGAATGAACTGCAGGACGAGGCAGCGCGGCTATCGT
GGCTGGCCACGACGGGCGTTCCTTGCGCAGCTGTGCTCGACGTTGTCACTGAAGCGGGAAGGGACTGGCT
GCTATTGGGCGAAGTGCCGGGGCAGGATCTCCTGTCATCTCACCTTGCTCCTGCCGAGAAAGTATCCATC
ATGGCTGATGCAATGCGGCGGCTGCATACGCTTGATCCGGCTACCTGCCCATTCGACCACCAAGCGAAAC
ATCGCATCGAGCGAGCACGTACTCGGATGGAAGCCGGTCTTGTCGATCAGGATGATCTGGACGAAGAGCA
TCAGGGGCTCGCGCCAGCCGAACTGTTCGCCAGGCTCAAGGCGCGCATGCCCGACGGCGAGGATCTCGTC
GTGACCCATGGCGATGCCTGCTTGCCGAATATCATGGTGGAAAATGGCCGCTTTTCTGGATTCATCGACT
GTGGCCGGCTGGGTGTGGCGGACCGCTATCAGGACATAGCGTTGGCTACCCGTGATATTGCTGAAGAGCT
TGGCGGCGAATGGGCTGACCGCTTCCTCGTGCTTTACGGTATCGCCGCTCCCGATTCGCAGCGCATCGCC
TTCTATCGCCTTCTTGACGAGTTCTTCTGAGCGGGATCGGCTAGAGTCGACCCGGACGGGACGCTCCTGC
GCCTGATACAGAACGAATTGCTTGCAGGCATCTCATGAGTGTGTCTTCCCGTTTTCCGCCTGAGGTCACT
GCGTGGATGGAGCGCTGGCGCCTGCTGCGCGACGGCGAGCTGCTCACCACCCACTCGAGGGCTGCAGCGC
TGCAGAGGCCGAGTGCAGAACTGCTCCAAAGGGACCTCAAGGCTTTCCGAGGGACACTAGGCTGACTCCA
TCGAGCCAGTGTAGAGATAAGCTTATCGATTAGTCCAATTTGTTAAAGACAGGATATCAGTGGTCCAGGC
TCTAGTTTTGACTCAACAATATCACCAGCTGAAGCCTATAGAGTACGAGCCATAGATAAAATAAAAGATT
TTATTTAGTCTCCAGAAAAAGGGGGGAATGAAAGACCCCACCTGTAGGTTTGGCAAGCTAGACTCGAGCG
GCCGCCACTGTGCTGGATATCAACCACTTTGTACAAGAAAGCTGGGTCTAGATATCTCGAGTGCGGCCGC
GAATTCGTTATCGAACCACTTTGTACAAGAAAGTTGGGTCGGCGCGCCCACCCTTCAAAAAAGACCGCAA
CTATTCGGTGCGTTGAGCACAAGCTTCTGCCCAACGCACCGAATAGTTACGGTCGGTGTTTCGTCCTTTC
CACAAGATATATAAAGCCAAGAAATCGAAATACTTTCAAGTTACGGTAAGCATATGATAGTCCATTTTAA
AACATAATTTTAAAACTGCAAACTACCCAAGAAATTATTACTTTCTACGTCACGTATTTTGTACTAATAT
CTTTGTGTTTACAGTCAAATTAATTCTAATTATCTCTCTAACAGCCTTGTATCGTATATGCAAATATGAA
GGAATCATGGGAAATAGGCCCTCTTCCTGCCCGACCTTGGCGCGCGCTCGGCGCGCGGTCACGCTCCGTC
ACGTGGTGCGTTTTGCCTGCGCGTCTTTCCACTGGGGCCGGGGCGGCGCGGAGGGTTCAGACGCGGGCTC
TTACTCAAACGCTGATCCCCGAAACTACCGAGCAGTGTCTGCGCGACGCGAAAGCATTTTTGGAGCGAGG
GGCCATGGTGCCCATGGGATTCCCACGGGTGTTGGACTCGGGGGGATCCGTCGACCTGCAGCCAAGCTTG
TATTCTATAGTGTCACCTAAATCGGTGAAGGGGGCGGCCGCGGAGCCTGCTTTTTTGTACAAACTTGTTT
GATAACCTCGACTGAATTGGTTCCTTTAAAGCCTGCTTTTTTGTACAAACTTGTTGATATCTGCAGAATT
CCACCACACTGGACTAGCTTAAGTAACGCCATTTTGCAAGGCATGGAAAAATACATAACTGAGAATAGAG
AAGTTCAGATCAAGGTCAGGAACAGATGGAACAGGGTCGACCCTAGAGAACCATCAGATGTTTCCAGGGT
GCCCCAAGGACCTGAAATGACCCTGTGCCTTATTTGAACTAACCAATCAGTTCGCTTCTCGCTTCTGTTC
GCGCGCTTCTGCTCCCCGAGCTCAATAAAAGAGCCCACAACCCCTCACTCGGGGCGCCAGTCCTCCGATT
GACTGAGTCGCCCGGGTACCCGTGTATCCAATAAACCCTCTTGCAGTTGCATCCGACTTGTGGTCTCGCT
GTTCCTTGGGAGGGTCTCCTCTGAGTGATTGACTACCCGTCAGCGGGGGTCTTTCATTTGGGGGCTCGTC
CGGGATCGGGAGACCCCTGCCCAGGGACCACCGACCCACCACCGGGAGGTAAGCTGGCTGCCTCGCGCGT
TTCGGTGATGACGGTGAAAACCTCTGACACATGCAGCTCCCGGAGACGGTCACAGCTTGTCTGTAAGCGG
ATGCCGGGAGCAGACAAGCCCGTCAGGGCGCGTCAGCGGGTGTTGGCGGGTGTCGGGGCGCAGCCATGAC
CCAGTCACGTAGCGATAGCGGAGTGTAGATCCGGCTGTGGAATGTGTGTCAGTTAGGGTGTGGAAAGTCC
CCAGGCTCCCCAGCAGGCAGAAGTATGCAAAGCATGCATCTCAATTAGTCAGCAACCAGGTGTGGAAAGT
CCCCAGGCTCCCCAGCAGGCAGAAGTATGCAAAGCATGCATCTCAATTAGTCAGCAACCATAGTCCCGCC
CCTAACTCCGCCCATCCCGCCCCTAACTCCGCCCAGTTCCGCCCATTCTCCGCCCCATGGCTGACTAATT
TTTTTTATTTATGCAGAGGCCGAGGCCGCCTCGGCCTCTGAGCTATTCCAGAAGTAGTGAGGAGGCTTTT
TTGGAGGCCTAGGCTTTTGCAAAAAGCTTACTGGCTTAACTATGCGGCATCAGAGCAGATTGTACTGAGA
GTGCACCATATGCGGTGTGAAATACCGCACAGATGCGTAAGGAGAAAATACCGCATCAGGCGCTCTTCCG
CTTCCTCGCTCACTGACTCGCTGCGCTCGGTCGTTCGGCTGCGGCGAGCGGTATCAGCTCACTCAAAGGC
GGTAATACGGTTATCCACAGAATCAGGGGATAACGCAGGAAAGAACATGTGAGCAAAAGGCCAGCAAAAG
GCCAGGAACCGTAAAAAGGCCGCGTTGCTGGCGTTTTTCCATAGGCTCCGCCCCCCTGACGAGCATCACA
AAAATCGACGCTCAAGTCAGAGGTGGCGAAACCCGACAGGACTATAAAGATACCAGGCGTTTCCCCCTGG
AAGCTCCCTCGTGCGCTCTCCTGTTCCGACCCTGCCGCTTACCGGATACCTGTCCGCCTTTCTCCCTTCG
GGAAGCGTGGCGCTTTCTCATAGCTCACGCTGTAGGTATCTCAGTTCGGTGTAGGTCGTTCGCTCCAAGC
TGGGCTGTGTGCACGAACCCCCCGTTCAGCCCGACCGCTGCGCCTTATCCGGTAACTATCGTCTTGAGTC
CAACCCGGTAAGACACGACTTATCGCCACTGGCAGCAGCCACTGGTAACAGGATTAGCAGAGCGAGGTAT
GTAGGCGGTGCTACAGAGTTCTTGAAGTGGTGGCCTAACTACGGCTACACTAGAAGGACAGTATTTGGTA
TCTGCGCTCTGCTGAAGCCAGTTACCTTCGGAAAAAGAGTTGGTAGCTCTTGATCCGGCAAACAAACCAC
CGCTGGTAGCGGTGGTTTTTTTGTTTGCAAGCAGCAGATTACGCGCAGAAAAAAAGGATCTCAAGAAGAT
CCTTTGATCTTTTCTACGGGGTCTGACGCTCAGTGGAACGAAAACTCACGTTAAGGGATTTTGGTCATGA
GATTATCAAAAAGGATCTTCACCTAGATCCTTTTAAATTAAAAATGAAGTTTTAAATCAATCTAAAGTAT
ATATGAGTAAACTTGGTCTGACAGTTACCAATGCTTAATCAGTGAGGCACCTATCTCAGCGATCTGTCTA
TTTCGTTCATCCATAGTTGCCTGACTCCCCGTCGTGTAGATAACTACGATACGGGAGGGCTTACCATCTG
GCCCCAGTGCTGCAATGATACCGCGAGACCCACGCTCACCGGCTCCAGATTTATCAGCAATAAACCAGCC
AGCCGGAAGGGCCGAGCGCAGAAGTGGTCCTGCAACTTTATCCGCCTCCATCCAGTCTATTAATTGTTGC
CGGGAAGCTAGAGTAAGTAGTTCGCCAGTTAATAGTTTGCGCAACGTTGTTGCCATTGCTGCAGGCATCG
TGGTGTCACGCTCGTCGTTTGGTATGGCTTCATTCAGCTCCGGTTCCCAACGATCAAGGCGAGTTACATG
ATCCCCCATGTTGTGCAAAAAAGCGGTTAGCTCCTTCGGTCCTCCGATCGTTGTCAGAAGTAAGTTGGCC
GCAGTGTTATCACTCATGGTTATGGCAGCACTGCATAATTCTCTTACTGTCATGCCATCCGTAAGATGCT
TTTCTGTGACTGGTGAGTACTCAACCAAGTCATTCTGAGAATAGTGTATGCGGCGACCGAGTTGCTCTTG
CCCGGCGTCAACACGGGATAATACCGCGCCACATAGCAGAACTTTAAAAGTGCTCATCATTGGAAAACGT
TCTTCGGGGCGAAAACTCTCAAGGATCTTACCGCTGTTGAGATCCAGTTCGATGTAACCCACTCGTGCAC
CCAACTGATCTTCAGCATCTTTTACTTTCACCAGCGTTTCTGGGTGAGCAAAAACAGGAAGGCAAAATGC
CGCAAAAAAGGGAATAAGGGCGACACGGAAATGTTGAATACTCATACTCTTCCTTTTTCAATATTATTGA
AGCATTTATCAGGGTTATTGTCTCATGAGCGGATACATATTTGAATGTATTTAGAAAAATAAACAAATAG
GGGTTCCGCGCACATTTCCCCGAAAAGTGCCACCTGACGTCTAAGAAACCATTATTATCATGACATTAAC
CTATAAAAATAGGCGTATCACGAGGCCCTTTCGTCTTCAAGAATTAGCTTGGCCATTGCATACGTTGTAT
CCATATCATAATATGTACATTTATATTGGCTCATGTCCAACATTACCGCCATGTTGACATTGATTATTGA
CTAGTTATTAATAGTAATCAATTACGGGGTCATTAGTTCATAGCCCATATATGGAGT
Features (pLannotate 1.2.2; 28 found; start..end, strand, type, name):
    309..512     +  promoter       CMV promoter: human cytomegalovirus (CMV) immediate early promoter
    513..688     +  LTR            5' LTR (truncated): truncated long terminal repeat from Moloney murine sarcoma virus
    810..1084    +  misc_feature   MESV Ψ (fragment): packaging signal of murine embryonic stem cell virus
   1151..1567    +  CDS            gag (truncated): truncated Moloney murine leukemia virus (MMLV) gag gene lacking the start codon
   1604..1907    +  enhancer       CMV enhancer: human cytomegalovirus immediate early enhancer
   1980..1997    -  promoter       CMV promoter (fragment): human cytomegalovirus (CMV) immediate early promoter
   2060..2111    +  promoter       CMVd2 promoter: truncated human cytomegalovirus (CMV) immediate early promoter that yields moderately reduced expression relative to the full-length promoter
   2290..2862    +  misc_feature   IRES: internal ribosome entry site (IRES) of the encephalomyocarditis virus (EMCV)
   2881..3670    +  CDS            NeoR/KanR (fragment): aminoglycoside phosphotransferase from Tn5; aph(3')-II (or nptII); confers resistance to neomycin, kanamycin, and G418 (Geneticin®)
   3677..3745    +  CDS            ble (fragment): BLE_KLEPN - Experimental evidence at protein level: Swiss-Prot protein existence level 1. Binding protein with a strong affinity to the bleomycin family of antibiotics. Binds to CL990; an antimitotic-antibiotic compound. From Klebsiella pneumoniae.
   3841..3912    +  CDS            Mos (fragment): MOS_MOUSE - Experimental evidence at transcript level: Swiss-Prot protein existence level 2. From Mus musculus (Mouse).
   3945..4045    +  CDS            env (fragment): murine leukemia virus gPr80 envelope polyprotein precursor; env; proteolytically cleaved into gp70SU and p15TM subunits
   4087..4121    +  LTR            3' LTR (ΔU3) (fragment): self-inactivating 3' long terminal repeat (LTR) from Moloney murine leukemia virus
   4153..4177    +  protein_bind   attB2: mutant version of attB; recombination site for the Gateway® BP reaction BP Clonase™
   4215..4239    +  protein_bind   attB2: mutant version of attB; recombination site for the Gateway® BP reaction BP Clonase™
   4333..4573    -  promoter       U6 promoter: RNA polymerase III promoter for human U6 snRNA
   4834..4852    -  promoter       SP6 promoter: promoter for bacteriophage SP6 RNA polymerase
   4874..4898    -  protein_bind   attB1: mutant version of attB; recombination site for the Gateway® BP reaction BP Clonase™
   4930..4954    -  protein_bind   attB1: mutant version of attB; recombination site for the Gateway® BP reaction BP Clonase™
   4984..5378    +  LTR            3' LTR (ΔU3) (fragment): self-inactivating 3' long terminal repeat (LTR) from Moloney murine leukemia virus
   5447..5487    +  CDS            rop (fragment): Rop protein, which maintains plasmids at low copy number; rop
   5589..5627    +  misc_feature   bom (fragment): basis of mobility region from pBR322
   5644..5973    +  promoter       SV40 promoter: SV40 enhancer and early promoter
   5979..6080    +  misc_feature   bom (fragment): basis of mobility region from pBR322
   6266..6854    -  rep_origin     ori: high-copy-number ColE1/pMB1/pBR322/pUC origin of replication
   7025..7885    -  CDS            AmpR: β-lactamase; bla; confers resistance to ampicillin, carbenicillin, and related antibiotics
   7886..7990    -  promoter       AmpR promoter: bla
   8176..308     +  enhancer       CMV enhancer (across the origin): human cytomegalovirus immediate early enhancer
