[The description below was written by a language model from this plasmid's Addgene catalogue record and pLannotate feature annotations shown in this document.]
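Description:
pQCXIN X2/shp16 (w415-1) is a self-inactivating gammaretroviral RNAi vector built on the Clontech pQCXIN backbone, designed to deliver a short hairpin RNA against human CDKN2A (p16) into mammalian cells. In bacteria it is maintained as a high-copy plasmid through a ColE1/pUC-type origin and selected with ampicillin via the β-lactamase gene.

The viral genome is transcribed in packaging cells from a hybrid 5′ element in which the CMV enhancer/promoter is fused to a truncated murine sarcoma virus LTR, followed by the packaging signal and a truncated, start-codon-less gag segment that aids encapsidation. Downstream lies the internal CMV immediate early enhancer/promoter, the EMCV IRES and the neomycin phosphotransferase gene, so that transduced cells can be selected with G418. The annotation shows no protein-coding insert between the CMV promoter and the IRES.

According to the feature table, the shRNA cassette sits elsewhere: a human U6 RNA polymerase III promoter, in reverse orientation and flanked by duplicated Gateway attB1 and attB2 sites, interrupts the U3-deleted 3′ LTR, which is annotated as two fragments on either side of it. Placement within the 3′ LTR means the cassette should be copied into the 5′ LTR during reverse transcription, giving two copies per provirus, which may be what "X2" refers to, although the record does not explain the name. The catalogue lists the 446 bp insert as cloned between BamHI and NotI sites. The hairpin itself is not annotated as a separate feature.

The construct is suited to stable knockdown of p16 in G418-selected cell populations, though the record does not state a specific application.
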