Addgene plasmid #22271: pQCXIN X2/shp16 (w415-1)
Depositing lab: Eric Campeau. Depositing organization: University of Massachusetts, Worcester.
Backbone
  Vector backbone: pQCXIN
  Backbone manufacturer: Clontech
  Backbone size w/o insert (bp): 7801
  Vector type: Retroviral, RNAi
  Selectable markers: Neomycin (select with G418)
Growth in bacteria
  Bacterial resistance: Ampicillin, 100 μg/mL
  Growth temperature: 37°C
  Growth strain: DH5alpha
  Growth instructions: TOP10F', 37oC
  Copy number: High Copy
Gene/Insert
  Gene/Insert name: shRNA Cyclin-dependent kinase inhibitor 2A (CDKN2A) (alt name: shp16)
  Insert size (bp): 446
  Cloning method: Restriction Enzyme; 5′ cloning site Bam HI (not destroyed); 3′ cloning site Not I (not destroyed)
  Sequencing primers: 5′ U6forw; 3′ n/a
Resource information
  A portion of this plasmid was derived from a plasmid made by: shp16 was obtained from Dr. Christian Beausejour.
Terms and licenses: Academic/Nonprofit Terms; Industry Terms: Not Available to Industry
Depositor comments: shRNA oligo sequence is 5'-GACCGTAACTATTCGGTGCGTTGGGCAGAAGCTTGTGCTCAACGCACCGAATAGTTGCGGTCTTTTT
How to cite: pQCXIN X2/shp16 (w415-1) was a gift from Eric Campeau (Addgene plasmid # 22271 ; http://n2t.net/addgene:22271 ; RRID:Addgene_22271)
