>Addgene plasmid #22271 | pQCXIN X2/shp16 (w415-1) | addgene partial sequence | sequence record 28699 | 22271 WITH LKO1.5'
CTTGGCTTTATATATCTTGTGGAAGGACGAAACACCGACCGTAACTATTCGGTGCGTTGGGCAGAAGCTT
GTGCTCAACGCACCGAATAGTTGCGGTCTTTTTTGAAGGGTGGGCGCGCCGACCCAGCTTTCTTGTACAA
AGTGGTTCGATAACGAATTCGCGGCCGCACTCGAGATATCTAGACCCAGCTTTCTTGTACAAAGTGGTTG
ATATCCAGCACAGTGGCGGCCGCTCGAGTCTAGCTTGCCAAACCTACAGGTGGGGTCTTTCATTCCCCCC
TTTTTCTGGAGACTAAATAAAATCTTTTATTTTATCTATGGCTCGTACTCTATAGGCTTCAGCTGGTGAT
ATTGTTGAGTCAAAACTAGAGCCTGGACCACTGATATCCTGTCTTTAACAAATTGGACTAATCGATAAGC
TTATCTCTACACTGGCTCGATGGAGTCAGCCTAGTGTCCCTCGGAAAGCCTTGAGGTCCCTTTGGAGCAG
TTCTGCACTCGGCCTCTGCAGCGCTGCAGCCCTCGAGTGGGTGGTGAGCAGCTCGCCGTCGCGCAGCAGG
CGCCAGCGCTCCATCCACGCAGTGACCTCAGGCGGAAAACGGGAAGACACACTCATGAGATGCCTGCAAG
CAATTCGTTCTGTATCAGGCGCAGGAGCGTCCCGTCCGGGTCGACTCTAGCCGATCCCGCTCAGAAGAAC
TCGTCAAGAAGGCGATAGAAGGCGATGCGCTGCGAATCGGGAGCGGCGATACCGTAAAGCACGAGGAAGC
GGTCAGCCCATTCGCCGCCAAGCTCTTCAGCAATATCACGGGTAGCCAACGCTATGTCCTGATAGCGG
