>Addgene plasmid #22271 | pQCXIN X2/shp16 (w415-1) | addgene partial sequence | sequence record 28700 | 22271 with LNCX
GCTGTTTTGACCTCCATAGAAGACACCGGGACCGATCCAGCCTCCGCGGCCGGGAACGGTGCATTGGAAC
GGACCTGCAGGAATTGATCCGCGGCCGCACCGGTAGGCCTCGTACGCTTAATTAACGGATCCGGAATTCC
GCCCCCCCCCCCCCCCCAACTCNAACATTAAAAANNCTCCNANGACTCCCCNAGNACCTGAAACCTAGAA
TGGATGNGCTTGTTCN
